>Addgene plasmid #90535 | ASF1B A4.2 gRNA | addgene full sequence | sequence record 183505 | Addgene NGS Result
CGAGTCAGTGAGCGAGGAAGCGGAAGAGCGCCCAATACGCAAACCGCCTCTCCCCGCGCGTTGGCCGATT
CATTAATGCAGCTGGCACGACAGGTTTCCCGACTGGAAAGCGGGCAGTGAGCGCAACGCAATTAATGTGA
GTTAGCTCACTCATTAGGCACCCCAGGCTTTACACTTTATGCTTCCGGCTCGTATGTTGTGTGGAATTGT
GAGCGGATAACAATTTCACACAGGAAACAGCTATGACCATGATTACGCCAAGCGCGCAATTAACCCTCAC
TAAAGGGAACAAAAGCTGGAGCTGCAAGCTTAATGTAGTCTTATGCAATACTCTTGTAGTCTTGCAACAT
GGTAACGATGAGTTAGCAACATGCCTTACAAGGAGAGAAAAAGCACCGTGCATGCCGATTGGTGGAAGTA
AGGTGGTACGATCGTGCCTTATTAGGAAGGCAACAGACGGGTCTGACATGGATTGGACGAACCACTGAAT
TGCCGCATTGCAGAGATATTGTATTTAAGTGCCTAGCTCGATACATAAACGGGTCTCTCTGGTTAGACCA
GATCTGAGCCTGGGAGCTCTCTGGCTAACTAGGGAACCCACTGCTTAAGCCTCAATAAAGCTTGCCTTGA
GTGCTTCAAGTAGTGTGTGCCCGTCTGTTGTGTGACTCTGGTAACTAGAGATCCCTCAGACCCTTTTAGT
CAGTGTGGAAAATCTCTAGCAGTGGCGCCCGAACAGGGACTTGAAAGCGAAAGGGAAACCAGAGGAGCTC
TCTCGACGCAGGACTCGGCTTGCTGAAGCGCGCACGGCAAGAGGCGAGGGGCGGCGACTGGTGAGTACGC
CAAAAATTTTGACTAGCGGAGGCTAGAAGGAGAGAGATGGGTGCGAGAGCGTCAGTATTAAGCGGGGGAG
AATTAGATCGCGATGGGAAAAAATTCGGTTAAGGCCAGGGGGAAAGAAAAAATATAAATTAAAACATATA
GTATGGGCAAGCAGGGAGCTAGAACGATTCGCAGTTAATCCTGGCCTGTTAGAAACATCAGAAGGCTGTA
GACAAATACTGGGACAGCTACAACCATCCCTTCAGACAGGATCAGAAGAACTTAGATCATTATATAATAC
AGTAGCAACCCTCTATTGTGTGCATCAAAGGATAGAGATAAAAGACACCAAGGAAGCTTTAGACAAGATA
GAGGAAGAGCAAAACAAAAGTAAGACCACCGCACAGCAAGCGGCCGCTGATCTTCAGACCTGGAGGAGGA
GATATGAGGGACAATTGGAGAAGTGAATTATATAAATATAAAGTAGTAAAAATTGAACCATTAGGAGTAG
CACCCACCAAGGCAAAGAGAAGAGTGGTGCAGAGAGAAAAAAGAGCAGTGGGAATAGGAGCTTTGTTCCT
TGGGTTCTTGGGAGCAGCAGGAAGCACTATGGGCGCAGCGTCAATGACGCTGACGGTACAGGCCAGACAA
TTATTGTCTGGTATAGTGCAGCAGCAGAACAATTTGCTGAGGGCTATTGAGGCGCAACAGCATCTGTTGC
AACTCACAGTCTGGGGCATCAAGCAGCTCCAGGCAAGAATCCTGGCTGTGGAAAGATACCTAAAGGATCA
ACAGCTCCTGGGGATTTGGGGTTGCTCTGGAAAACTCATTTGCACCACTGCTGTGCCTTGGAATGCTAGT
TGGAGTAATAAATCTCTGGAACAGATTTGGAATCACACGACCTGGATGGAGTGGGACAGAGAAATTAACA
ATTACACAAGCTTAATACACTCCTTAATTGAAGAATCGCAAAACCAGCAAGAAAAGAATGAACAAGAATT
ATTGGAATTAGATAAATGGGCAAGTTTGTGGAATTGGTTTAACATAACAAATTGGCTGTGGTATATAAAA
TTATTCATAATGATAGTAGGAGGCTTGGTAGGTTTAAGAATAGTTTTTGCTGTACTTTCTATAGTGAATA
GAGTTAGGCAGGGATATTCACCATTATCGTTTCAGACCCACCTCCCAACCCCGAGGGGACCCAGAGAGGG
CCTATTTCCCATGATTCCTTCATATTTGCATATACGATACAAGGCTGTTAGAGAGATAATTAGAATTAAT
TTGACTGTAAACACAAAGATATTAGTACAAAATACGTGACGTAGAAAGTAATAATTTCTTGGGTAGTTTG
CAGTTTTAAAATTATGTTTTAAAATGGACTATCATATGCTTACCGTAACTTGAAAGTATTTCGATTTCTT
GGCTTTATATATCTTGTGGAAAGGACGAAACACCGCTTCGAGTGCAGTGAAGCCCGTTTAAGAGCTATGC
TGGAAACAGCATAGCAAGTTTAAATAAGGCTAGTCCGTTATCAACTTGAAAAAGTGGCACCGAGTCGGTG
CTTTTTTTGAATTCTAGATCTTGAGACAAATGGCAGTATTCATCCACAATTTTAAAAGAAAAGGGGGGAT
TGGGGGGTACAGTGCAGGGGAAAGAATAGTAGACATAATAGCAACAGACATACAAACTAAAGAATTACAA
AAACAAATTACAAAAATTCAAAATTTTCGGGTTTATTACAGGGACAGCAGAGATCCACTTTGGCGCCGGC
TCGAGTGGCTCCGGTGCCCGTCAGTGGGCAGAGCGCACATCGCCCACAGTCCCCGAGAAGTTGGGGGGAG
GGGTCGGCAATTGAACCGGTGCCTAGAGAAGGTGGCGCGGGGTAAACTGGGAAAGTGATGTCGTGTACTG
GCTCCGCCTTTTTCCCGAGGGTGGGGGAGAACCGTATATAAGTGCAGTAGTCGCCGTGAACGTTCTTTTT
CGCAACGGGTTTGCCGCCAGAACACAGGTGTCGTGACGCGGGATCCGCCACCATGACCGAGTACAAGCCC
ACGGTGCGCCTCGCCACCCGCGACGACGTCCCCAGGGCCGTACGCACCCTCGCCGCCGCGTTCGCCGACT
ACCCCGCCACGCGCCACACCGTCGATCCGGACCGCCACATCGAGCGGGTCACCGAGCTGCAAGAACTCTT
CCTCACGCGCGTCGGGCTCGACATCGGCAAGGTGTGGGTCGCGGACGACGGCGCCGCGGTGGCGGTCTGG
ACCACGCCGGAGAGCGTCGAAGCGGGGGCGGTGTTCGCCGAGATCGGCCCGCGCATGGCCGAGTTGAGCG
GTTCCCGGCTGGCCGCGCAGCAACAGATGGAAGGCCTCCTGGCGCCGCACCGGCCCAAGGAGCCCGCGTG
GTTCCTGGCCACCGTCGGAGTCTCGCCCGACCACCAGGGCAAGGGTCTGGGCAGCGCCGTCGTGCTCCCC
GGAGTGGAGGCGGCCGAGCGCGCCGGGGTGCCCGCCTTCCTGGAGACCTCCGCGCCCCGCAACCTCCCCT
TCTACGAGCGGCTCGGCTTCACCGTCACCGCCGACGTCGAGGTGCCCGAAGGACCGCGCACCTGGTGCAT
GACCCGCAAGCCCGGTGCCTGAACGCGTTAAGTCGACAATCAACCTCTGGATTACAAAATTTGTGAAAGA
TTGACTGGTATTCTTAACTATGTTGCTCCTTTTACGCTATGTGGATACGCTGCTTTAATGCCTTTGTATC
ATGCTATTGCTTCCCGTATGGCTTTCATTTTCTCCTCCTTGTATAAATCCTGGTTGCTGTCTCTTTATGA
GGAGTTGTGGCCCGTTGTCAGGCAACGTGGCGTGGTGTGCACTGTGTTTGCTGACGCAACCCCCACTGGT
TGGGGCATTGCCACCACCTGTCAGCTCCTTTCCGGGACTTTCGCTTTCCCCCTCCCTATTGCCACGGCGG
AACTCATCGCCGCCTGCCTTGCCCGCTGCTGGACAGGGGCTCGGCTGTTGGGCACTGACAATTCCGTGGT
GTTGTCGGGGAAATCATCGTCCTTTCCTTGGCTGCTCGCCTGTGTTGCCACCTGGATTCTGCGCGGGACG
TCCTTCTGCTACGTCCCTTCGGCCCTCAATCCAGCGGACCTTCCTTCCCGCGGCCTGCTGCCGGCTCTGC
GGCCTCTTCCGCGTCTTCGCCTTCGCCCTCAGACGAGTCGGATCTCCCTTTGGGCCGCCTCCCCGCGTCG
ACTTTAAGACCAATGACTTACAAGGCAGCTGTAGATCTTAGCCACTTTTTAAAAGAAAAGGGGGGACTGG
AAGGGCTAATTCACTCCCAACGAAGACAAGATCTGCTTTTTGCTTGTACTGGGTCTCTCTGGTTAGACCA
GATCTGAGCCTGGGAGCTCTCTGGCTAACTAGGGAACCCACTGCTTAAGCCTCAATAAAGCTTGCCTTGA
GTGCTTCAAGTAGTGTGTGCCCGTCTGTTGTGTGACTCTGGTAACTAGAGATCCCTCAGACCCTTTTAGT
CAGTGTGGAAAATCTCTAGCAGTACGTATAGTAGTTCATGTCATCTTATTATTCAGTATTTATAACTTGC
AAAGAAATGAATATCAGAGAGTGAGAGGAACTTGTTTATTGCAGCTTATAATGGTTACAAATAAAGCAAT
AGCATCACAAATTTCACAAATAAAGCATTTTTTTCACTGCATTCTAGTTGTGGTTTGTCCAAACTCATCA
ATGTATCTTATCATGTCTGGCTCTAGCTATCCCGCCCCTAACTCCGCCCATCCCGCCCCTAACTCCGCCC
AGTTCCGCCCATTCTCCGCCCCATGGCTGACTAATTTTTTTTATTTATGCAGAGGCCGAGGCCGCCTCGG
CCTCTGAGCTATTCCAGAAGTAGTGAGGAGGCTTTTTTGGAGGCCTAGGGACGTACCCAATTCGCCCTAT
AGTGAGTCGTATTACGCGCGCTCACTGGCCGTCGTTTTACAACGTCGTGACTGGGAAAACCCTGGCGTTA
CCCAACTTAATCGCCTTGCAGCACATCCCCCTTTCGCCAGCTGGCGTAATAGCGAAGAGGCCCGCACCGA
TCGCCCTTCCCAACAGTTGCGCAGCCTGAATGGCGAATGGG
[124 nt withheld, positions 4942-5065]
C
[91 nt withheld, positions 5067-5157]
A
[49 nt withheld, positions 5159-5207]
CCTTTGACGTTGGAGTCCACGTTCTTT
[37 nt withheld, positions 5235-5271]
ACCCTATCTCGGTCTATTCTTTTGATTTATAAGGGATTTTGCCGATTTCGGCCTATTGGTTAAAAAATGA
GCTGATTTAACAAAAATTTAACGCGAATTTTAACAAAATATTAACGCTTACAATTTAGGTGGCACTTTTC
GGGGAAATGTGCGCGGAACCCCTATTTGTTTATTTTTCTAAATACATTCAAATATGTATCCGCTCATGAG
ACAATAACCCTGATAAATGCTTCAATAATATTGAAAAAGGAAGAGTATGAGTATTCAACATTTCCGTGTC
GCCCTTATTCCCTTTTTTGCGGCATTTTGCCTTCCTGTTTTTGCTCACCCAGAAACGCTGGTGAAAGTAA
AAGATGCTGAAGATCAGTTGGGTGCACGAGTGGGTTACATCGAACTGGATCTCAACAGCGGTAAGATCCT
TGAGAGTTTTCGCCCCGAAGAACGTTTTCCAATGATGAGCACTTTTAAAGTTCTGCTATGTGGCGCGGTA
TTATCCCGTATTGACGCCGGGCAAGAGCAACTCGGTCGCCGCATACACTATTCTCAGAATGACTTGGTTG
AGTACTCACCAGTCACAGAAAAGCATCTTACGGATGGCATGACAGTAAGAGAATTATGCAGTGCTGCCAT
AACCATGAGTGATAACACTGCGGCCAACTTACTTCTGACAACGATCGGAGGACCGAAGGAGCTAACCGCT
TTTTTGCACAACATGGGGGATCATGTAACTCGCCTTGATCGTTGGGAACCGGAGCTGAATGAAGCCATAC
CAAACGACGAGCGTGACACCACGATGCCTGTAGCAATGGCAACAACGTTGCGCAAACTATTAACTGGCGA
ACTACTTACTCTAGCTTCCCGGCAACAATTAATAGACTGGATGGAGGCGGATAAAGTTGCAGGACCACTT
CTGCGCTCGGCCCTTCCGGCTGGCTGGTTTATTGCTGATAAATCTGGAGCCGGTGAGCGTGGGTCTCGCG
GTATCATTGCAGCACTGGGGCCAGATGGTAAGCCCTCCCGTATCGTAGTTATCTACACGACGGGGAGTCA
GGCAACTATGGATGAACGAAATAGACAGATCGCTGAGATAGGTGCCTCACTGATTAAGCATTGGTAACTG
TCAGACCAAGTTTACTCATATATACTTTAGATTGATTTAAAACTTCATTTTTAATTTAAAAGGATCTAGG
TGAAGATCCTTTTTGATAATCTCATGACCAAAATCCCTTAACGTGAGTTTTCGTTCCACTGAGCGTCAGA
CCCCGTAGAAAAGATCAAAGGATCTTCTTGAGATCCTTTTTTTCTGCGCGTAATCTGCTGCTTGCAAACA
AAAAAACCACCGCTACCAGCGGTGGTTTGTTTGCCGGATCAAGAGCTACCAACTCTTTTTCCGAAGGTAA
CTGGCTTCAGCAGAGCGCAGATACCAAATACTGTTCTTCTAGTGTAGCCGTAGTTAGGCCACCACTTCAA
GAACTCTGTAGCACCGCCTACATACCTCGCTCTGCTAATCCTGTTACCAGTGGCTGCTGCCAGTGGCGAT
AAGTCGTGTCTTACCGGGTTGGACTCAAGACGATAGTTACCGGATAAGGCGCAGCGGTCGGGCTGAACGG
GGGGTTCGTGCACACAGCCCAGCTTGGAGCGAACGACCTACACCGAACTGAGATACCTACAGCGTGAGCT
ATGAGAAAGCGCCACGCTTCCCGAAGGGAGAAAGGCGGACAGGTATCCGGTAAGCGGCAGGGTCGGAACA
GGAGAGCGCACGAGGGAGCTTCCAGGGGGAAACGCCTGGTATCTTTATAGTCCTGTCGGGTTTCGCCACC
TCTGACTTGAGCGTCGATTTTTGTGATGCTCGTCAGGGGGGCGGAGCCTATGGAAAAACGCCAGCAACGC
GGCCTTTTTACGGTTCCTGGCCTTTTGCTGGCCTTTTGCTCACATGTTCTTTCCTGCGTTATCCCCTGAT
TCTGTGGATAACCGTATTACCGCCTTTGAGTGAGCTGATACCGCTCGCCGCAGCCGAACGACCGAGCGCA
G
Features (pLannotate 1.2.2; 28 found; start..end, strand, type, name):
      1..26      +  rep_origin     RSF ori (fragment): Plasmids containing the RSF 1030 origin of replication can be propagated in E. coli cells that contain additional plasmids with compatible origins.
     28..120     +  CDS            lacI (fragment): lac repressor; lacI; The lac repressor binds to the lac operator to inhibit transcription in E. coli. This inhibition can be relieved by adding lactose or isopropyl-β-D-thiogalactopyranoside (IPTG).
    133..154     +  protein_bind   CAP binding site: CAP binding activates transcription in the presence of cAMP. E. coli catabolite activator protein
    169..199     +  promoter       lac promoter: promoter for the E. coli lac operon
    207..223     +  protein_bind   lac operator: The lac repressor binds to the lac operator to inhibit transcription in E. coli. This inhibition can be relieved by adding lactose or isopropyl-β-D-thiogalactopyranoside (IPTG). lac repressor encoded by lacI
    268..286     +  promoter       T3 promoter: promoter for bacteriophage T3 RNA polymerase
    314..540     +  promoter       RSV promoter: Rous sarcoma virus enhancer/promoter
    541..721     +  LTR            5' LTR (truncated): truncated 5' long terminal repeat (LTR) from HIV-1
    768..893     +  misc_feature   HIV-1 Ψ: packaging signal of human immunodeficiency virus type 1
    877..1240    +  CDS            HIV-1 gag (fragment): gag protein from human immunodeficiency virus 1; gag
   1386..1619    +  misc_feature   RRE: The Rev response element (RRE) of HIV-1 allows for Rev-dependent mRNA export from the nucleus to the cytoplasm.
   1996..2022    +  CDS            Rev (fragment): human immunodeficiency virus 1 (HIV-1) Rev protein; rev; enhances nuclear export of unspliced and incompletely spliced viral mRNAs
   2026..2266    +  promoter       U6 promoter: RNA polymerase III promoter for human U6 snRNA
   2314..2381    +  misc_RNA       tracrRNA (fragment): trans-activating CRISPR RNA for the Streptococcus pyogenes CRISPR/Cas9 system
   2430..2547    +  misc_feature   cPPT/CTS: central polypurine tract and central termination sequence of HIV-1
   2616..2827    +  promoter       EF-1α core promoter: core promoter for human elongation factor EF-1α
   2853..3452    +  CDS            PuroR (fragment): puromycin N-acetyltransferase; pac from Streptomyces; confers resistance to puromycin
   3468..4056    +  misc_feature   WPRE: woodchuck hepatitis virus posttranscriptional regulatory element
   4107..4126    +  misc_feature   cPPT/CTS (fragment): central polypurine tract and central termination sequence of HIV-1
   4128..4361    +  LTR            3' LTR (ΔU3): self-inactivating 3' long terminal repeat (LTR) from HIV-1
   4439..4560    +  polyA_signal   SV40 poly(A) signal: SV40 polyadenylation signal
   4600..4735    +  rep_origin     SV40 ori: SV40 origin of replication
   4756..4774    -  promoter       T7 promoter: promoter for bacteriophage T7 RNA polymerase
   4782..4937    +  CDS            lacZα (fragment): LacZα fragment of β-galactosidase; lacZ fragment
   4942..5370    +  rep_origin     f1 ori (sequence partly withheld): f1 bacteriophage origin of replication; arrow indicates direction of (+) strand synthesis
   5423..5527    +  promoter       AmpR promoter: bla
   5528..6388    +  CDS            AmpR: β-lactamase; bla; confers resistance to ampicillin, carbenicillin, and related antibiotics
   6559..7147    +  rep_origin     ori: high-copy-number ColE1/pMB1/pBR322/pUC origin of replication
