[The description below was written by a language model from this plasmid's Addgene catalogue record and pLannotate feature annotations shown in this document.]
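Description:
ASF1B A4.2 gRNA is a third-generation lentiviral CRISPR guide RNA plasmid built on the pLenti-sgRNA backbone and designed to target human ASF1B. It is propagated in E. coli through a high-copy ColE1/pUC-type origin with ampicillin selection (AmpR), and it also carries an f1 origin and an SV40 origin. The guide was inserted between two BsmBI sites, both destroyed during cloning. The depositor notes that the recorded guide sequence includes the 5′ cloning overhang rather than only the 20-nt spacer.

The lentiviral transfer cassette begins with an RSV promoter fused to a truncated HIV-1 5′ LTR, which makes genomic RNA production Tat-independent. This is followed by the Ψ packaging signal with a gag fragment and the Rev response element for nuclear export of the unspliced RNA. Within the provirus, a human U6 RNA polymerase III promoter drives the ASF1B spacer joined to the S. pyogenes sgRNA scaffold, which is annotated as a tracrRNA fragment. Downstream lie a cPPT/CTS element, an EF-1α core promoter expressing puromycin N-acetyltransferase for selecting transduced mammalian cells, and a WPRE to enhance transcript expression. A self-inactivating ΔU3 3′ LTR and an SV40 polyadenylation signal close the cassette.

No Cas9 is encoded, so the nuclease must be supplied separately in the target cells. The sequenced record is 7,302 nt, shorter than the 9,151 bp listed for the empty backbone; the record does not explain the difference. The plasmid belongs to a guide series used to generate knockout human cell lines for a large-scale analysis of cell-cycle gene knockouts.
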