Addgene plasmid #90535: ASF1B A4.2 gRNA
Purpose: 3rd generation lentiviral gRNA plasmid targeting human ASF1B
Depositing lab: Iain Cheeseman. Depositing organization: Whitehead Institute for Biomedical Research. Publication: Large-Scale Analysis of CRISPR/Cas9 Cell-Cycle Knockouts Reveals the Diversity of p53-Dependent Responses to Cell-Cycle Defects. McKinley KL, Cheeseman IM. Dev Cell. 2017 Feb 27;40(4):405-420.e2. doi: 10.1016/j.devcel.2017.01.012. Epub 2017 Feb 16. PubMed 28216383.
Backbone
  Vector backbone: pLenti-sgRNA
  Backbone manufacturer: Eric Lander & David Sabatini labs (Addgene plasmid #71409)
  Backbone size w/o insert (bp): 9151
  Vector type: Lentiviral, CRISPR
  Selectable markers: Puromycin
Growth in bacteria
  Bacterial resistance: Ampicillin, 100 μg/mL
  Growth temperature: 37°C
  Growth strain: NEB Stable
  Copy number: Unknown
Gene/Insert
  Gene/Insert name: ASF1B (Guide Designation A4.2) (alt name: pKMKO series)
  gRNA/shRNA sequence: CACCgCTTCGAGTGCAGTGAAGCCC
  Species: H. sapiens (human)
  Promoter: U6
  Cloning method: Restriction Enzyme; 5′ cloning site BsmBI (destroyed during cloning); 3′ cloning site BsmBI (destroyed during cloning)
  Sequencing primers: 5′ hU6-F (5'-GAGGGCCTATTTCCCATGATT-3'); 3′ EF1a-R (5'-CACGGCGACTACTGCACTTA-3')
Terms and licenses: Academic/Nonprofit Terms; Industry Terms: Not Available to Industry
Depositor comments: Please note that gRNA target sequence listed is not strictly the 20nt spacer sequence, but also contains the 5' BsmBI overhang. For more information about knockout human cell lines generated using this plasmid, please see http://cellcycleknockouts.wi.mit.edu/ .
How to cite: ASF1B A4.2 gRNA was a gift from Iain Cheeseman (Addgene plasmid # 90535 ; http://n2t.net/addgene:90535 ; RRID:Addgene_90535)
